>Addgene plasmid #187513 | DE_mTagBFP2 | addgene full sequence | sequence record 368843 | Addgene NGS Result
CTACTATGTGGACTACAGACTGGAAAGAATCAAGGAGGCCAACAACGAGACGTACGTCGAGCAGCACGAG
GTGGCAGTGGCCAGATACTGCGACCTCCCTAGCAAACTGGGGCACAAGCTTAATTAATGAGCTTCGAGAC
CACCAGGATACATAGATTACCACAACTCCGAGCCCTTCCACCCACAGAATCAGGGGATAACGCAGGAAAG
AACATGTGAGCAAAAGGCCAGCAAAAGGCAAGGAACCGTAAAAAGGCCGCGTTGCTGGCGTTTTTCCATA
GGCTCCGCCCCCCTGACGAGCATCACAAAAATCGACGCTCAAGTCAGAGGTGGCGAAACCCGACAGGACT
ATAAAGATACCAGGCGTTTCCCCCTGGAAGCTCCCTCGTGCGCTCTCCTGTTCCGACCCTGCCGCTTACC
GGATACCTGTCCGCCTTTCTCCCTTCGGGAAGCGTGGCGCTTTCTCATAGCTCACGCTGTAGGTATCTCA
GTTCGGTGTAGGTCGTTCGCTCCAAGCTGGGCTGTGTGCACGAACCCCCCGTTCAGCCCGACCGCTGCGC
CTTATCCGGTAACTATCGTCTTGAGTCCAACCCGGTAAGACACGACTTATCGCCACTGGCAGCAGCCACT
GGTAACAGGATTAGCAGAGCGAGGTATGTAGGCGGTGCTACAGAGTTCTTGAAGTGGTGGCCTAACTACG
GCTACACTAGAAGAACAGTATTTGGTATCTGCGCTCTGCTGAAGCCAGTTACCTTCGGAAAAAGAGTTGG
TAGCTCTTGATCCGGCAAACAAACCACCGCTGGTAGCGGTGGTTTTTTTGTTTGCAAGCAGCAGATTACG
CGCAGAAAAAAAGGATCTCAAGAAGATCCTTTGATCTTTTCTACGGGGTCTGACGCTCAGTGGAACGAAA
ACTCACGTTAAGGGATTTTGGTCATGCATTCTAGGTGATTATTATTTGCCGACTACCTTGGTGATCTCGC
CTTTCACGTAGTGGACAAATTCTTCCAACTGATCTGCGCGCGAGGCCAAGCGATCTTCTTCTTGTCCAAG
ATAAGCCTGTCTAGCTTCAAGTATGACGGGCTGATACTGGGCCGGCAGGCGCTCCATTGCCCAGTCGGCA
GCGACATCCTTCGGCGCGATTTTGCCGGTTACTGCGCTGTACCAAATGCGGGACAACGTAAGCACTACAT
TTCGCTCATCGCCAGCCCAGTCGGGCGGCGAGTTCCATAGCGTTAAGGTTTCATTTAGCGCCTCAAATAG
ATCCTGTTCAGGAACCGGATCAAAGAGTTCCTCCGCCGCTGGACCTACCAAGGCAACGCTATGTTCTCTT
GCTTTTGTCAGCAAGATAGCCAGATCAATGTCGATCGTGGCTGGCTCGAAGATACCAGCAAGAATGTCAT
TGCGCTGCCATTCTCCAAATTGCAGTTCGCGCTTAGCTGGATAACGCCACGGAATGATGTCGTCGTGCAC
AACAATGGTGACTTCTACAGCGCGGAGAATCTCACTCTCTCCAGGGGAAGCCGAAGTTTCCAAAAGGTCG
TTGATCAAAGCTCGCCGCGTTGTTTCATCAAGCCTTACGGTCACCGTAACCAGCAAATCAATATCACTGT
GTGGCTTCAGGCCGCCATCCACTGCGGAGCCGTACAAATGTACGGCCAGCAACGTCGGTTCGAGATGGCG
CTCGATGACGCCAACTACCTCTGATAGTTGAGTCGATACTTCGGCGATCACCGCTTCCCTCATGCGAAAC
GATCCTCATCCTGTCTCTTGATCAGATATTGATCCCCTGCGCCATCAGATCCTTGGCGGCAAGAAAGCCA
TCCAGTTTACTTTGCAGGGCTTCCCAACCTTACCAGAGGGCGCCCCAGCTGGCAATTCCGGTTCGCTTGC
TAAGCTTGCATGCCTGCAAGTCGACTCTAGAGGAGCGGTGATCACAGGCAGCAACGCTCTGTCATCGTTA
CAATCAACATGCTACCCTCCGCGAGATCATCCGTGTTTCAAACCCGGCAGCTTAGTTGCCGTTCTTCCGA
ATAGCATCGGTAACATGAGCAAAGTCTGCCGCCTTACAACGGCTCTCCCGCTGACGCCGTCCCGGACTGA
TGGGCTGCCTGTATCGAGTGGTGATTTTGTGCCGAGCTCATTACTCGCATCCATTCTCAGGCTGTCTCGT
CTCGTCTCAGGTCTCCAGGTATGAGCGAGCTGATTAAGGAGAACATGCACATGAAGCTGTACATGGAGGG
CACCGTGGACAACCATCACTTCAAGTGCACATCCGAGGGCGAAGGCAAGCCCTACGAGGGCACCCAGACC
ATGAGAATCAAGGTGGTCGAGGGCGGCCCTCTCCCCTTCGCCTTCGACATCCTGGCTACTAGCTTCCTCT
ACGGCAGCAAGACCTTCATCAACCACACCCAGGGCATCCCCGACTTCTTCAAGCAGTCCTTCCCTGAGGG
CTTCACATGGGAGAGAGTCACCACATACGAAGATGGGGGCGTGCTGACCGCTACCCAGGACACCAGCCTC
CAGGACGGCTGCCTCATCTACAACGTCAAGATCAGAGGGGTGAACTTCACATCCAACGGCCCTGTGATGC
AGAAGAAAACACTCGGCTGGGAGGCCTTCACCGAGACGCTGTACCCCGCTGACGGCGGCCTGGAAGGCAG
AAACGACATGGCCCTGAAGCTCGTGGGCGGGAGCCATCTGATCGCAAACGCCAAGACCACATATAGATCC
AAGAAACCCGCTAAGAACCTCAAGATGCCTGGCGT
Features (pLannotate 1.2.2; 5 found; start..end, strand, type, name):
    273..861     -  rep_origin     ori: high-copy-number ColE1/pMB1/pBR322/pUC origin of replication
    955..1743    -  CDS            aadA: S3AD_ECOLX - Experimental evidence at protein level: Swiss-Prot protein existence level 1. Mediates bacterial resistance to the antibiotics streptomycin and spectinomycin. From Escherichia coli.
   1775..1891    -  CDS            tnpA (fragment): TN5P_ECOLX - Also known as tnp. Experimental evidence at protein level: Swiss-Prot protein existence level 1. Mediates transposition of transposon Tn5 by a 'cut and paste' mechanism. First, the monomeric transposase binds the 19 bp inverted DNA repeats flanking the transposon. Then, dimerization of the DNA- bound transposase creates a synaptic DNA complex. After nicking of the first DNA strand, excision of the transposon proceeds through a series of intermediates. The transposase then mediates the insertion of the transposon at a new site by strand transfer. The activity of the wild- type tran
   1892..1924    -  misc_feature   MCS (fragment): pUC18/19 multiple cloning site
   2191..127     +  CDS            TagBFP (across the origin): monomeric blue fluorescent protein mammalian codon-optimized
