[The description below was written by a language model from this plasmid's Addgene catalogue record and pLannotate feature annotations shown in this document.]
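Description:
DE_mTagBFP2 is a Level 0 (L0) donor part plasmid for the Universal Loop assembly system, a Type IIS restriction enzyme-based synthetic biology framework intended for cross-kingdom DNA fabrication. It is built on the small pL0R backbone (the full sequenced plasmid is about 2.8 kb) and is maintained in E. coli through a high-copy ColE1/pUC-type origin of replication. Selection is by spectinomycin, conferred by the aadA aminoglycoside adenylyltransferase gene, which also gives streptomycin resistance. The annotation additionally picks up a short fragment of the Tn5 transposase coding sequence and a remnant of the pUC18/19 multiple cloning site next to the resistance marker. These appear to be non-functional backbone remnants rather than working parts.

The payload is the coding sequence for mTagBFP2, a monomeric blue fluorescent protein, annotated as a mammalian codon-optimized TagBFP-family CDS that spans the numbering origin of the circular sequence. No promoter, terminator or other expression elements are annotated around it, as expected for a basic part that is not meant to be expressed from this plasmid. The "DE" designation and the stated purpose mark it as a C-terminal tag part, occupying the position downstream of a coding sequence in the assembly syntax, so that it can be fused in frame to the C-terminus of a protein of interest. The insert was cloned into the backbone through BsaI sites that were destroyed in the process. The record does not describe the overhangs or the sites used to release the part in later steps. Its typical use is as a donor in multi-part assemblies that build transcription units encoding blue fluorescent fusion proteins for localisation or expression reporting.
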