Addgene plasmid #187513: DE_mTagBFP2
Purpose: L0 donor DE - C-tag, mTagBFP2 blue fluorescent protein
Depositing lab: Bernardo Pollak. Publication: Universal loop assembly: open, efficient and cross-kingdom DNA fabrication. Pollak B, Matute T, Nunez I, Cerda A, Lopez C, Vargas V, Kan A, Bielinski V, von Dassow P, Dupont CL, Federici F. Synth Biol (Oxf). 2020;5(1):ysaa001. doi: 10.1093/synbio/ysaa001. Epub 2020 Feb 5. PubMed 32161816.
Backbone
  Vector backbone: pL0R
  Vector type: Synthetic Biology
Growth in bacteria
  Bacterial resistance: Spectinomycin, 50 μg/mL
  Growth temperature: 37°C
  Growth strain: DH5alpha
  Copy number: High Copy
Gene/Insert
  Gene/Insert name: mTagBFP2
  Species: Synthetic
  Mutation: -
  Cloning method: Restriction Enzyme; 5′ cloning site BsaI (destroyed during cloning); 3′ cloning site BsaI (destroyed during cloning)
Terms and licenses: Academic/Nonprofit Terms; Industry Terms: Not Available to Industry
How to cite: DE_mTagBFP2 was a gift from Bernardo Pollak (Addgene plasmid # 187513)
